>Addgene plasmid #241270 | pSS02 NAPstar1 | addgene full sequence | sequence record 483898 | Addgene NGS Result
GGGTACCGGGCCCCCCCTCGAGGCGCGCCAAGCTATCAAACAAGTTTGTACAAAAAAGCAGGCTTCACCA
TGGTTGCTAGCAAAGTTCCTGAAGCAGCCATTTCCAGACTGATTACTTACCTGAGAATTCTGGAAGAGCT
GGAAGCCCAAGGTGTACACCGCACCGCCTCCGAGCAACTGGGCGAGCTGGCCCAGGTCACCGCCTTCCAG
GTTGATAAGGACCTGTCCTACTTCGGCTCCTACGGCACTGACGGCGTTGGCTACACTGTACCGGTCCTCA
AGAGAGAACTGCGCCATATCCTCGGTCTGAACCGCAAATGGGGCCTGTGCATCGTGGGGATGGGCCGCCT
GGGATCCGCTCTTGCTGATTGGCCTGGTTTTGGCGAGAGCTTCGAGCTGCGCGGTTTCTTCTCTAGAAGC
GCTCAGAAGGTTGGTCGGCCGGTTCGCGGTGGTGTTATCGAACACGTTGATCTGCTGCCCCAGCGCGTAC
CTGGTCGCATCGAAATCGCTCTGCTGACGGTTCCACGCGAGGCAGCACAGAAGGCTGCCGACCTGCTGGT
TGCCGCTGGCATCAAGGGCATCCTGAACTTCGCTCCAGTTGTACTGGAGGTTCCCAAGGAAGTGGCTGTT
GAGAACGTTGACATCCTGGCCGGTCTGACGCGTCTGAGCTTTGCCATTCTGAACCCCACGTGGAGCGCAG
CAGGTGGGCATGGTTTCACTGCTCACAACGTGTATATCATGGCTGACAAACAGAAGAACGGTATCAAGGC
CAACTTCAAGATCCGCCACAACATCGAAGACGGCGGCGTTCAGCTGGCTGATCACTACCAGCAGAACACC
CCAATCGGCGACGGCCCTGTTCTGCTGCCTGACAACCACTACTTAAGCATCCAGTCTAAACTGTCCAAAG
ACCCAAACGAGAAGCGCGACCACATGGTTCTGCTGGAATTTGTTACCGCCGCTGGCATCACCCACGGCAT
GGACGAACTGTACAAGGGCGGCACCGGGGGATCTATGGTTTCCAAAGGCGAGGAACTGTTCACTGGTGTT
GTTCCTATCCTGGTTGAACTGGACGGCGACGTTAACGGCCACAAATTCAGCGTTAGCGGGGAAGGCGAAG
GAGACGCTACCTACGGCAAGCTGACTCTGAAGTTCATCTGCACCACTGGCAAGCTGCCTGTTCCTTGGCC
TACCCTGGTTACTACCTTCTCCTATGGTGTTATGGTTTTCGCCAGATATCCTGACCACATGAAGCAGCAC
GACTTCTTCAAGAGCGCCATGCCTGAGGGCTACGTTCAGGAACGCACCATCTTTTTCAAGGACGACGGCA
ACTATAAGACACGCGCTGAGGTTAAGTTCGAGGGCGACACTCTGGTTAACCGCATCGAGCTGAAGGGCAT
CGACTTCAAGGAGGACGGCAACATCCTGGGCCATAAGCTTGAATATAACACCAAGGTACCTGAAGCCGCC
ATCAGCCGCCTCATCACTTACCTCCGCATCCTGGAGGAGCTCGAAGCCCAAGGCGTTCACCGCACTGCAA
GCGAGCAGCTGGGCGAACTGGCACAGGTTACAGCATTCCAGGTTGACGAAGATCTGTCCTATTTCGGTTC
CTACGGCACCGACGGTGTTGGCTACACAGTCCCTGTCCTGAAGCGCGAGCTGCGCCACATCCTGGGCCTG
AACCGCAAGTGGGGCTTATGCATCGTTGGCATGGGCCGCCTCGGTAGTGCACTGGCAGACTGGCCGGGCT
TTGGTGAATCTTTCGAACTGCGCGGCTTCTTCTCAAGGAGTGCTCAAAAGGTTGGGCGCCCTGTTCGCGG
TGGCGTTATCGAGCATGTTGACCTCCTGCCACAGCGCGTCCCGGGTCGCATCGAGATCGCCCTGCTGACC
GTTCCTCGCGAAGCTGCACAGAAGGCAGCCGACTTACTAGTCGCCGCTGGTATCAAGGGAATTCTGAACT
TCGCCCCTGTTGTTCTGGAGGTTCCTAAGGAAGTTGCTGTTGAAAACGTTGATTTCCTGGCCGGCCTGAC
CCGCCTGAGCTTCGCAATCCTGAATCCTAAGTGGCGCGAAGAAATGATGGGTTCCGGAACTGGGGGCAAC
GCCTCTGACGGTGGTGGGTCTGGTGGTATGGTGAGCAAGGGCGAGGAGGATAACATGGCCATCATCAAGG
AGTTCATGCGCTTCAAGGTGCACATGGAGGGCTCCGTGAACGGCCACGAGTTCGAGATCGAGGGCGAGGG
CGAGGGCCGCCCCTACGAGGGCACCCAGACCGCCAAGCTGAAGGTGACCAAGGGTGGCCCCCTGCCCTTC
GCCTGGGACATCCTGTCCCCTCAGTTCATGTACGGCTCCAAGGCCTACGTGAAGCACCCCGCCGACATCC
CCGACTACTTGAAGCTGTCCTTCCCCGAGGGCTTCAAGTGGGAGCGCGTGATGAACTTCGAGGACGGCGG
CGTGGTGACCGTGACCCAGGACTCCTCCCTGCAGGACGGCGAGTTCATCTACAAGGTGAAGCTGCGCGGC
ACCAACTTCCCCTCCGACGGCCCCGTAATGCAGAAGAAGACCATGGGCTGGGAGGCCTCCTCCGAGCGGA
TGTACCCCGAGGACGGCGCCCTGAAGGGCGAGATCAAGCAGAGGCTGAAGCTGAAGGACGGCGGCCACTA
CGACGCTGAGGTCAAGACCACCTACAAGGCCAAGAAGCCCGTGCAGCTGCCCGGCGCCTACAACGTCAAC
ATCAAGTTGGACATCACCTCCCACAACGAGGACTACACCATCGTGGAACAGTACGAACGCGCCGAGGGCC
GCCACTCCACCGGCGGCATGGACGAACTGTACAAGTGAGTCCCAGCTTTCTTGTACAAAGTGGTTCGATA
ATTCTTAATTAACTAGTTCTAGAGCGGCCGCCACCGCGGTGGAGCTCGAATTTCCCCGATCGTTCAAACA
TTTGGCAATAAAGTTTCTTAAGATTGAATCCTGTTGCCGGTCTTGCGATGATTATCATATAATTTCTGTT
GAATTACGTTAAGCATGTAATAATTAACATGTAATGCATGACGTTATTTATGAGATGGGTTTTTATGATT
AGAGTCCCGCAATTATACATTTAATACGCGATAGAAAACAAAATATAGCGCGCAAACTAGGATAAATTAT
CGCGCGCGGTGTCATCTATGTTACTAGATCGGGAATTCGTAATCATGTCATAGCTGTTTCCTGTGTGAAA
TTGTTATCCGCTCACAATTCCACACAACATACGAGCCGGAAGCATAAAGTGTAAAGCCTGGGGTGCCTAA
TGAGTGAGCTAACTCACATTAATTGCGTTGCGCTCACTGCCCGCTTTCCAGTCGGGAAACCTGTCGTGCC
AGCTGCATTAATGAATCGGCCAACGCGCGGGGAGAGGCGGTTTGCGTATTGGCTAGAGCAGCTTGCCAAC
ATGGTGGAGCACGACACTCTCGTCTACTCCAAGAATATCAAAGATACAGTCTCAGAAGACCAAAGGGCTA
TTGAGACTTTTCAACAAAGGGTAATATCGGGAAACCTCCTCGGATTCCATTGCCCAGCTATCTGTCACTT
CATCAAAAGGACAGTAGAAAAGGAAGGTGGCACCTACAAATGCCATCATTGCGATAAAGGAAAGGCTATC
GTTCAAGATGCCTCTGCCGACAGTGGTCCCAAAGATGGACCCCCACCCACGAGGAGCATCGTGGAAAAAG
AAGACGTTCCAACCACGTCTTCAAAGCAAGTGGATTGATGTGAACATGGTGGAGCACGACACTCTCGTCT
ACTCCAAGAATATCAAAGATACAGTCTCAGAAGACCAAAGGGCTATTGAGACTTTTCAACAAAGGGTAAT
ATCGGGAAACCTCCTCGGATTCCATTGCCCAGCTATCTGTCACTTCATCAAAAGGACAGTAGAAAAGGAA
GGTGGCACCTACAAATGCCATCATTGCGATAAAGGAAAGGCTATCGTTCAAGATGCCTCTGCCGACAGTG
GTCCCAAAGATGGACCCCCACCCACGAGGAGCATCGTGGAAAAAGAAGACGTTCCAACCACGTCTTCAAA
GCAAGTGGATTGATGTGATATCTCCACTGACGTAAGGGATGACGCACAATCCCACTATCCTTCGCAAGAC
CCTTCCTCTATATAAGGAAGTTCATTTCATTTGGAGAGGACACGCTGAAATCACCAGTCTCTCTCTACAA
ATCTATCTCTCTCGAGCTTTCGCAGATCCGGGGGGCAATGAGATATGAAAAAGCCTGAACTCACCGCGAC
GTCTGTCGAGAAGTTTCTGATCGAAAAGTTCGACAGCGTCTCCGACCTGATGCAGCTCTCGGAGGGCGAA
GAATCTCGTGCTTTCAGCTTCGATGTAGGAGGGCGTGGATATGTCCTGCGGGTAAATAGCTGCGCCGATG
GTTTCTACAAAGATCGTTATGTTTATCGGCACTTTGCATCGGCCGCGCTCCCGATTCCGGAAGTGCTTGA
CATTGGGGAGTTTAGCGAGAGCCTGACCTATTGCATCTCCCGCCGTTCACAGGGTGTCACGTTGCAAGAC
CTGCCTGAAACCGAACTGCCCGCTGTTCTACAACCGGTCGCGGAGGCTATGGATGCGATCGCTGCGGCCG
ATCTTAGCCAGACGAGCGGGTTCGGCCCATTCGGACCGCAAGGAATCGGTCAATACACTACATGGCGTGA
TTTCATATGCGCGATTGCTGATCCCCATGTGTATCACTGGCAAACTGTGATGGACGACACCGTCAGTGCG
TCCGTCGCGCAGGCTCTCGATGAGCTGATGCTTTGGGCCGAGGACTGCCCCGAAGTCCGGCACCTCGTGC
ACGCGGATTTCGGCTCCAACAATGTCCTGACGGACAATGGCCGCATAACAGCGGTCATTGACTGGAGCGA
GGCGATGTTCGGGGATTCCCAATACGAGGTCGCCAACATCTTCTTCTGGAGGCCGTGGTTGGCTTGTATG
GAGCAGCAGACGCGCTACTTCGAGCGGAGGCATCCGGAGCTTGCAGGATCGCCACGACTCCGGGCGTATA
TGCTCCGCATTGGTCTTGACCAACTCTATCAGAGCTTGGTTGACGGCAATTTCGATGATGCAGCTTGGGC
GCAGGGTCGATGCGACGCAATCGTCCGATCCGGAGCCGGGACTGTCGGGCGTACACAAATCGCCCGCAGA
AGCGCGGCCGTCTGGACCGATGGCTGTGTAGAAGTACTCGCCGATAGTGGAAACCGACGCCCCAGCACTC
GTCCGAGGGCAAAGAAATAGAGTAGATGCCGACCGGGATCTGTCGATCGACAAGCTCGAGTTTCTCCATA
ATAATGTGTGAGTAGTTCCCAGATAAGGGAATTAGGGTTCCTATAGGGTTTCGCTCATGTGTTGAGCATA
TAAGAAACCCTTAGTATGTATTTGTATTTGTAAAATACTTCTATCAATAAAATTTCTAATTCCTAAAACC
AAAATCCAGTACTAAAATCCAGATCCCCCGAATTAATTCGGCGTTAATTCAGTACATTAAAAACGTCCGC
AATGTGTTATTAAGTTGTCTAAGCGTCAATTTGTTTACACCACAATATATCCTGCCACCAGCCAGCCAAC
AGCTCCCCGACCGGCAGCTCGGCACAAAATCACCACTCGATACAGGCAGCCCATCAGTCCGGGACGGCGT
CAGCGGGAGAGCCGTTGTAAGGCGGCAGACTTTGCTCATGTTACCGATGCTATTCGGAAGAACGGCAACT
AAGCTGCCGGGTTTGAAACACGGATGATCTCGCGGAGGGTAGCATGTTGATTGTAACGATGACAGAGCGT
TGCTGCCTGTGATCACCGCGGTTTCAAAATCGGCTCCGTCGATACTATGTTATACGCCAACTTTGAAAAC
AACTTTGAAAAAGCTGTTTTCTGGTATTTAAGGTTTTAGAATGCAAGGAACAGTGAATTGGAGTTCGTCT
TGTTATAATTAGCTTCTTGGGGTATCTTTAAATACTGTAGAAAAGAGGAAGGAAATAATAAATGGCTAAA
ATGAGAATATCACCGGAATTGAAAAAACTGATCGAAAAATACCGCTGCGTAAAAGATACGGAAGGAATGT
CTCCTGCTAAGGTATATAAGCTGGTGGGAGAAAATGAAAACCTATATTTAAAAATGACGGACAGCCGGTA
TAAAGGGACCACCTATGATGTGGAACGGGAAAAGGACATGATGCTATGGCTGGAAGGAAAGCTGCCTGTT
CCAAAGGTCCTGCACTTTGAACGGCATGATGGCTGGAGCAATCTGCTCATGAGTGAGGCCGATGGCGTCC
TTTGCTCGGAAGAGTATGAAGATGAACAAAGCCCTGAAAAGATTATCGAGCTGTATGCGGAGTGCATCAG
GCTCTTTCACTCCATCGACATATCGGATTGTCCCTATACGAATAGCTTAGACAGCCGCTTAGCCGAATTG
GATTACTTACTGAATAACGATCTGGCCGATGTGGATTGCGAAAACTGGGAAGAAGACACTCCATTTAAAG
ATCCGCGCGAGCTGTATGATTTTTTAAAGACGGAAAAGCCCGAAGAGGAACTTGTCTTTTCCCACGGCGA
CCTGGGAGACAGCAACATCTTTGTGAAAGATGGCAAAGTAAGTGGCTTTATTGATCTTGGGAGAAGCGGC
AGGGCGGACAAGTGGTATGACATTGCCTTCTGCGTCCGGTCGATCAGGGAGGATATCGGGGAAGAACAGT
ATGTCGAGCTATTTTTTGACTTACTGGGGATCAAGCCTGATTGGGAGAAAATAAAATATTATATTTTACT
GGATGAATTGTTTTAGTACCTAGAATGCATGACCAAAATCCCTTAACGTGAGTTTTCGTTCCACTGAGCG
TCAGACCCCGTAGAAAAGATCAAAGGATCTTCTTGAGATCCTTTTTTTCTGCGCGTAATCTGCTGCTTGC
AAACAAAAAAACCACCGCTACCAGCGGTGGTTTGTTTGCCGGATCAAGAGCTACCAACTCTTTTTCCGAA
GGTAACTGGCTTCAGCAGAGCGCAGATACCAAATACTGTCCTTCTAGTGTAGCCGTAGTTAGGCCACCAC
TTCAAGAACTCTGTAGCACCGCCTACATACCTCGCTCTGCTAATCCTGTTACCAGTGGCTGCTGCCAGTG
GCGATAAGTCGTGTCTTACCGGGTTGGACTCAAGACGATAGTTACCGGATAAGGCGCAGCGGTCGGGCTG
AACGGGGGGTTCGTGCACACAGCCCAGCTTGGAGCGAACGACCTACACCGAACTGAGATACCTACAGCGT
GAGCTATGAGAAAGCGCCACGCTTCCCGAAGGGAGAAAGGCGGACAGGTATCCGGTAAGCGGCAGGGTCG
GAACAGGAGAGCGCACGAGGGAGCTTCCAGGGGGAAACGCCTGGTATCTTTATAGTCCTGTCGGGTTTCG
CCACCTCTGACTTGAGCGTCGATTTTTGTGATGCTCGTCAGGGGGGCGGAGCCTATGGAAAAACGCCAGC
AACGCGGCCTTTTTACGGTTCCTGGCCTTTTGCTGGCCTTTTGCTCACATGTTCTTTCCTGCGTTATCCC
CTGATTCTGTGGATAACCGTATTACCGCCTTTGAGTGAGCTGATACCGCTCGCCGCAGCCGAACGACCGA
GCGCAGCGAGTCAGTGAGCGAGGAAGCGGAAGAGCGCCTGATGCGGTATTTTCTCCTTACGCATCTGTGC
GGTATTTCACACCGCATATGGTGCACTCTCAGTACAATCTGCTCTGATGCCGCATAGTTAAGCCAGTATA
CACTCCGCTATCGCTACGTGACTGGGTCATGGCTGCGCCCCGACACCCGCCAACACCCGCTGACGCGCCC
TGACGGGCTTGTCTGCTCCCGGCATCCGCTTACAGACAAGCTGTGACCGTCTCCGGGAGCTGCATGTGTC
AGAGGTTTTCACCGTCATCACCGAAACGCGCGAGGCAGGGTGCCTTGATGTGGGCGCCGGCGGTCGAGTG
GCGACGGCGCGGCTTGTCCGCGCCCTGGTAGATTGCCTGGCCGTAGGCCAGCCATTTTTGAGCGGCCAGC
GGCCGCGATAGGCCGACGCGAAGCGGCGGGGCGTAGGGAGCGCAGCGACCGAAGGGTAGGCGCTTTTTGC
AGCTCTTCGGCTGTGCGCTGGCCAGACAGTTATGCACAGGCCAGGCGGGTTTTAAGAGTTTTAATAAGTT
TTAAAGAGTTTTAGGCGGAAAAATCGCCTTTTTTCTCTTTTATATCAGTCACTTACATGTGTGACCGGTT
CCCAATGTACGGCTTTGGGTTCCCAATGTACGGGTTCCGGTTCCCAATGTACGGCTTTGGGTTCCCAATG
TACGTGCTATCCACAGGAAAGAGACCTTTTCGACCTTTTTCCCCTGCTAGGGCAATTTGCCCTAGCATCT
GCTCCGTACATTAGGAACCGGCGGATGCTTCGCCCTCGATCAGGTTGCGGTAGCGCATGACTAGGATCGG
GCCAGCCTGCCCCGCCTCCTCCTTCAAATCGTACTCCGGCAGGTCATTTGACCCGATCAGCTTGCGCACG
GTGAAACAGAACTTCTTGAACTCTCCGGCGCTGCCACTGCGTTCGTAGATCGTCTTGAACAACCATCTGG
CTTCTGCCTTGCCTGCGGCGCGGCGTGCCAGGCGGTAGAGAAAACGGCCGATGCCGGGATCGATCAAAAA
GTAATCGGGGTGAACCGTCAGCACGTCCGGGTTCTTGCCTTCTGTGATCTCGCGGTACATCCAATCAGCT
AGCTCGATCTCGATGTACTCCGGCCGCCCGGTTTCGCTCTTTACGATCTTGTAGCGGCTAATCAAGGCTT
CACCCTCGGATACCGTCACCAGGCGGCCGTTCTTGGCCTTCTTCGTACGCTGCATGGCAACGTGCGTGGT
GTTTAACCGAATGCAGGTTTCTACCAGGTCGTCTTTCTGCTTTCCGCCATCGGCTCGCCGGCAGAACTTG
AGTACGTCCGCAACGTGTGGACGGAACACGCGGCCGGGCTTGTCTCCCTTCCCTTCCCGGTATCGGTTCA
TGGATTCGGTTAGATGGGAAACCGCCATCAGTACCAGGTCGTAATCCCACACACTGGCCATGCCGGCCGG
CCCTGCGGAAACCTCTACGTGCCCGTCTGGAAGCTCGTAGCGGATCACCTCGCCAGCTCGTCGGTCACGC
TTCGACAGACGGAAAACGGCCACGTCCATGATGCTGCGACTATCGCGGGTGCCCACGTCATAGAGCATCG
GAACGAAAAAATCTGGTTGCTCGTCGCCCTTGGGCGGCTTCCTAATCGACGGCGCACCGGCTGCCGGCGG
TTGCCGGGATTCTTTGCGGATTCGATCAGCGGCCGCTTGCCACGATTCACCGGGGCGTGCTTCTGCCTCG
ATGCGTTGCCGCTGGGCGGCCTGCGCGGCCTTCAACTTCTCCACCAGGTCATCACCCAGCGCCGCGCCGA
TTTGTACCGGGCCGGATGGTTTGCGACCGCTCACGCCGATTCCTCGGGCTTGGGGGTTCCAGTGCCATTG
CAGGGCCGGCAGGCAACCCAGCCGCTTACGCCTGGCCAACCGCCCGTTCCTCCACACATGGGGCATTCCA
CGGCGTCGGTGCCTGGTTGTTCTTGATTTTCCATGCCGCCTCCTTTAGCCGCTAAAATTCATCTACTCAT
TTATTCATTTGCTCATTTACTCTGGTAGCTGCGCGATGTATTCAGATAGCAGCTCGGTAATGGTCTTGCC
TTGGCGTACCGCGTACATCTTCAGCTTGGTGTGATCCTCCGCCGGCAACTGAAAGTTGACCCGCTTCATG
GCTGGCGTGTCTGCCAGGCTGGCCAACGTTGCAGCCTTGCTGCTGCGTGCGCTCGGACGGCCGGCACTTA
GCGTGTTTGTGCTTTTGCTCATTTTCTCTTTACCTCATTAACTCAAATGAGTTTTGATTTAATTTCAGCG
GCCAGCGCCTGGACCTCGCGGGCAGCGTCGCCCTCGGGTTCTGATTCAAGAACGGTTGTGCCGGCGGCGG
CAGTGCCTGGGTAGCTCACGCGCTGCGTGATACGGGACTCAAGAATGGGCAGCTCGTACCCGGCCAGCGC
CTCGGCAACCTCACCGCCGATGCGCGTGCCTTTGATCGCCCGCGACACGACAAAGGCCGCTTGTAGCCTT
CCATCCGTGACCTCAATGCGCTGCTTAACCAGCTCCACCAGGTCGGCGGTGGCCCATATGTCGTAAGGGC
TTGGCTGCACCGGAATCAGCACGAAGTCGGCTGCCTTGATCGCGGACACAGCCAAGTCCGCCGCCTGGGG
CGCTCCGTCGATCACTACGAAGTCGCGCCGGCCGATGGCCTTCACGTCGCGGTCAATCGTCGGGCGGTCG
ATGCCGACAACGGTTAGCGGTTGATCTTCCCGCACGGCCGCCCAATCGCGGGCACTGCCCTGGGGATCGG
AATCGACTAACAGAACATCGGCCCCGGCGAGTTGCAGGGCGCGGGCTAGATGGGTTGCGATGGTCGTCTT
GCCTGACCCGCCTTTCTGGTTAAGTACAGCGATAACCTTCATGCGTTCCCCTTGCGTATTTGTTTATTTA
CTCATCGCATCATATACGCAGCGACCGCATGACGCAAGCTGTTTTACTCAAATACACATCACCTTTTTAG
ACGGCGGCGCTCGGTTTCTTCAGCGGCCAAGCTGGCCGGCCAGGCCGCCAGCTTGGCATCAGACAAACCG
GCCAGGATTTCATGCAGCCGCACGGTTGAGACGTGCGCGGGCGGCTCGAACACGTACCCGGCCGCGATCA
TCTCCGCCTCGATCTCTTCGGTAATGAAAAACGGTTCGTCCTGGCCGTCCTGGTGCGGTTTCATGCTTGT
TCCTCTTGGCGTTCATTCTCGGCGGCCGCCAGGGCGTCGGCCTCGGTCAATGCGTCCTCACGGAAGGCAC
CGCGCCGCCTGGCCTCGGTGGGCGTCACTTCCTCGCTGCGCTCAAGTGCGCGGTACAGGGTCGAGCGATG
CACGCCAAGCAGTGCAGCCGCCTCTTTCACGGTGCGGCCTTCCTGGTCGATCAGCTCGCGGGCGTGCGCG
ATCTGTGCCGGGGTGAGGGTAGGGCGGGGGCCAAACTTCACGCCTCGGGCCTTGGCGGCCTCGCGCCCGC
TCCGGGTGCGGTCGATGATTAGGGAACGCTCGAACTCGGCAATGCCGGCGAACACGGTCAACACCATGCG
GCCGGCCGGCGTGGTGGTGTCGGCCCACGGCTCTGCCAGGCTACGCAGGCCCGCGCCGGCCTCCTGGATG
CGCTCGGCAATGTCCAGTAGGTCGCGGGTGCTGCGGGCCAGGCGGTCTAGCCTGGTCACTGTCACAACGT
CGCCAGGGCGTAGGTGGTCAAGCATCCTGGCCAGCTCCGGGCGGTCGCGCCTGGTGCCGGTGATCTTCTC
GGAAAACAGCTTGGTGCAGCCGGCCGCGTGCAGTTCGGCCCGTTGGTTGGTCAAGTCCTGGTCGTCGGTG
CTGACGCGGGCATAGCCCAGCAGGCCAGCGGCGGCGCTCTTGTTCATGGCGTAATGTCTCCGGTTCTAGT
CGCAAGTATTCTACTTTATGCGACTAAAACACGCGACAAGAAAACGCCAGGAAAAGGGCAGGGCGGCAGC
CTGTCGCGTAACTTAGGACTTGTGCGACATGTCGTTTTCAGAAGACGGCTGCACTGAACGTCAGAAGCCG
ACTGCACTATAGCAGCGGAGGGGTTGGATCAAAGTACTTTGATCCCGAGGGGAACCCTGTGGTTGGCATG
CACATACAAATGGACGAACGGATAAACCTTTTCACGCCCTTTTAAATATCCGATTATTCTAATAAACGCT
CTTTTCTCTTAGGTTTACCCGCCAATATATCCTGTCAAACACTGATAGTTTAAACTGAAGGCGGGAAACG
ACAATCTGATCCAAGCTCAAGCTGCTCTAGCATTCGCCATTCAGGCTGCGCAACTGTTGGGAAGGGCGAT
CGGTGCGGGCCTCTTCGCTATTACGCCAGCTGGCGAAAGGGGGATGTGCTGCAAGGCGATTAAGTTGGGT
AACGCCAGGGTTTTCCCAGTCACGACGTTGTAAAACGACGGCCAGTGCCAAGCTTCGACGAGTCAGTAAT
AAACGGCGTCAAAGTGGTTGCAGCCGGCACACACGAGTCGTGTTTATCAACTCAAAGCACAAATACTTTT
CCTCAACCTAAAAATAAGGCAATTAGCCAAAAACAACTTTGCGTGTAAACAACGCTCAATACACGTGTCA
TTTTATTATTAGCTATTGCTTCACCGCCTTAGCTTTCTCGTGACCTAGTCGTCCTCGTCTTTTCTTCTTC
TTCTTCTATAAAACAATACCCAAAGAGCTCTTCTTCTTCACAATTCAGATTTCAATTTCTCAAAATCTTA
AAAACTTTCTCTCAATTCTCTCTACCGTGATCAAGGTAAATTTCTGTGTTCCTTATTCTCTCAAAATCTT
CGATTTTGTTTTCGTTCGATCCCAATTTCGTATATGTTCTTTGGTTTAGATTCTGTTAATCTTAGATCGA
AGACGATTTTCTGGGTTTGATCGTTAGATATCATCTTAATTCTCGATTAGGGTTTCATAGATATCATCCG
ATTTGTTCAAATAATTTGAGTTTTGTCGAATAATTACTCTTCGATTTGTGATTTCTATCTAGATCTGGTG
TTAGTTTCTAGTTTGTGCGATCGAATTTGTAGATTAATCTGAGTTTTTCTGATTAACA
Features (pLannotate 1.2.2; 25 found; start..end, strand, type, name):
      2..23      -  misc_feature   MCS (fragment): pBluescript multiple cloning site
     40..64      +  protein_bind   attB1: mutant version of attB; recombination site for the Gateway® BP reaction BP Clonase™
     82..2127    +  CDS            Peredox (fragment): genetically encoded fluorescent biosensor of the cytosolic NADH-NAD+ redox state (Hung et al., 2011) consists of two pH-insensitive mutant copies of the Thermus aquaticus redox-sensing repressor Rex (T-Rex) separated by circularly permuted monomeric T-Sapphire (cpmTS), a pH-resistant GFP variant
   2128..2835    +  CDS            mCherry: mCherry is a basic (constitutively fluorescent) red fluorescent protein published in 2004, derived from Discosoma sp.. It is reported to be a very rapidly-maturing monomer with low acid sensitivity.
   2843..2863    -  protein_bind   attB2: mutant version of attB; core recombination site for the Gateway® BP reaction BP Clonase™
   2882..2917    -  misc_feature   MCS (fragment): pBluescript multiple cloning site
   2928..3180    +  terminator     NOS terminator: nopaline synthase terminator and poly(A) signal
   3219..3241    -  protein_bind   lac operator (fragment): The lac repressor binds to the lac operator to inhibit transcription in E. coli. This inhibition can be relieved by adding lactose or isopropyl-β-D-thiogalactopyranoside (IPTG). lac repressor encoded by lacI
   3245..3275    -  promoter       lac promoter: promoter for the E. coli lac operon
   3290..3311    -  protein_bind   CAP binding site: CAP binding activates transcription in the presence of cAMP. E. coli catabolite activator protein
   3324..3412    -  CDS            lacI (fragment): lac repressor; lacI; The lac repressor binds to the lac operator to inhibit transcription in E. coli. This inhibition can be relieved by adding lactose or isopropyl-β-D-thiogalactopyranoside (IPTG).
   3502..4178    +  promoter       CaMV 35S promoter (enhanced): cauliflower mosaic virus 35S promoter with a duplicated enhancer region
   4245..5270    +  CDS            HygR: hygromycin B phosphotransferase confers resistance to hygromycin
   5311..5485    +  polyA_signal   CaMV poly(A) signal: cauliflower mosaic virus polyadenylation signal
   5563..5587    -  misc_feature   LB T-DNA repeat: left border repeat from nopaline C58 T-DNA
   6012..6806    +  CDS            KanR: aminoglycoside phosphotransferase; aphA-3; confers resistance to kanamycin
   6893..7481    +  rep_origin     ori: high-copy-number ColE1/pMB1/pBR322/pUC origin of replication
   7667..7807    -  misc_feature   bom: basis of mobility region from pBR322
   7909..7948    -  CDS            rop (fragment): Rop protein, which maintains plasmids at low copy number; rop
   8151..8345    -  rep_origin     pVS1 oriV: origin of replication for the Pseudomonas plasmid pVS1 (Heeb et al., 2000)
   8411..9484    -  CDS            pVS1 RepA: replication protein from the Pseudomonas plasmid pVS1 (Heeb et al., 2000)
   9913..10542   -  CDS            pVS1 StaA: stability protein from the Pseudomonas plasmid pVS1 (Heeb et al., 2000)
  11102..11503   -  CDS            Y4CG_SINFN (fragment): Protein inferred from homology: Swiss-Prot protein existence level 3. From Sinorhizobium fredii (strain NBRC 101917 / NGR234).
  11843..11867   -  misc_feature   RB T-DNA repeat: right border repeat from nopaline C58 T-DNA
  11933..12087   -  CDS            lacZα (fragment): LacZα fragment of β-galactosidase; lacZ fragment
