[The description below was written by a language model from this plasmid's Addgene catalogue record and pLannotate feature annotations shown in this document.]
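Description:
pSS02 NAPstar1 is a binary T-DNA plant expression vector of about 12.7 kb, built to express the genetically encoded NADPH/NADP+ biosensor NAPstar1 in Arabidopsis thaliana. The backbone carries a ColE1/pMB1-type origin with a bom site for propagation in E. coli. It also carries the pVS1 oriV, RepA and StaA functions, which allow replication and stable maintenance in Agrobacterium. A bacterial kanamycin resistance gene (aphA-3) lies outside the T-DNA. Nopaline-type right and left border repeats delimit the region transferred to the plant. This region includes a hygromycin phosphotransferase cassette, driven by an enhanced CaMV 35S promoter and ended by the CaMV poly(A) signal, for selecting transformants.

The payload, listed as cyt-NAPstar1 and therefore presumably intended for the cytosol, sits between attB1 and attB2 sites, indicating assembly by Gateway recombination. It is followed by the NOS terminator. The annotation identifies the sensor as a Peredox-type module fused in frame to mCherry. This module consists of two copies of the Thermus aquaticus Rex redox-sensing domain flanking circularly permuted T-Sapphire. The record notes that the sequence derives from Peredox-mCherry. The "fragment" call on the Peredox match would be consistent with sequence changes relative to the NADH/NAD+ parent sensor, though the specific mutations are not given. The green T-Sapphire signal responds to the nucleotide, while mCherry provides a constitutive red reference for ratiometric readout.

The feature table annotates no promoter upstream of the sensor. The roughly 640 bp stretch between the lacZα fragment and attB1 is unannotated, so the promoter driving NAPstar1 is not stated in the record. The construct is suited to Agrobacterium-mediated transformation for in vivo imaging of NADP redox dynamics in plants.
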