Addgene plasmid #241270: pSS02 NAPstar1
Purpose: Expresses NADPH/NADP+ biosensor NAPstar1 in Arabidopsis thaliana
Depositing lab: Markus Schwarzländer. Depositing organization: Universität Münster. Publication: A family of NADPH/NADP(+) biosensors reveals in vivo dynamics of central redox metabolism across eukaryotes. Scherschel M, Niemeier JO, Jacobs LJHC, Hoffmann MDA, Diederich A, Bell C, Hohne P, Raetz S, Kroll JB, Steinbeck J, Lichtenauer S, Multhoff J, Zimmermann J, Sadhanasatish T, Rothemann RA, Grashoff C, Messens J, Ampofo E, Laschke MW, Riemer J, Roma LP, Schwarzlander M, Morgan B. Nat Commun. 2024 Dec 19;15(1):10704. doi: 10.1038/s41467-024-55302-x. PubMed 39702652.
Backbone
  Vector backbone: pSS02
  Backbone size w/o insert (bp): 9954
  Total vector size (bp): 12723
  Vector type: Plant Expression
  Selectable markers: Hygromycin
Growth in bacteria
  Bacterial resistance: Kanamycin, 50 μg/mL
  Growth temperature: 37°C
  Growth strain: DH5alpha
  Copy number: Unknown
Gene/Insert
  Gene/Insert name: cyt-NAPstar1
  Species: Aequorea victoria; Thermus aquaticus, Discosoma sp.
  Insert size (bp): 2769
Resource information
  A portion of this plasmid was derived from a plasmid made by: the original Peredox-mCherry sequence came from Gary Yellen’s lab via Addgene
Terms and licenses: Academic/Nonprofit Terms; Industry Terms: Not Available to Industry
How to cite: pSS02 NAPstar1 was a gift from Markus Schwarzländer (Addgene plasmid # 241270 ; http://n2t.net/addgene:241270 ; RRID:Addgene_241270)
